Addgene plasmid #68787: pBW121-SS-321
Purpose: 8x Target 2 0gap with SV40 Ori
Depositing lab: James Collins. Depositing organization: Massachusetts Institute of Technology. Publication: DNA sense-and-respond protein modules for mammalian cells. Slomovic S, Collins JJ. Nat Methods. 2015 Sep 21. doi: 10.1038/nmeth.3585. PubMed 26389572.
Backbone
  Vector backbone: pBW121
  Backbone size w/o insert (bp): 4838
  Total vector size (bp): 5182
  Vector type: Mammalian Expression
Growth in bacteria
  Bacterial resistance: Ampicillin, 100 μg/mL
  Growth temperature: 37°C
  Growth strain: DH5alpha
  Copy number: High Copy
Gene/Insert
  Gene/Insert name: 8x 0gap Target 2 with SV40 Ori
  Insert size (bp): 344
Terms and licenses: Academic/Nonprofit Terms; Industry Terms: Not Available to Industry
Depositor comments: Contains single-base deletion mutation in Target #3 and Target #7 discovered via sequencing
How to cite: pBW121-SS-321 was a gift from James Collins (Addgene plasmid # 68787 ; http://n2t.net/addgene:68787 ; RRID:Addgene_68787)
