[The description below was written by a language model from this plasmid's Addgene catalogue record and pLannotate feature annotations shown in this document.]
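Description:
pBW121-SS-321 is a 5,182 bp mammalian-type plasmid built on the pBW121 backbone. It is propagated in E. coli at high copy from a ColE1/pUC-type origin and selected with ampicillin through the β-lactamase gene and its native promoter. The backbone carries a CAG-style expression unit: CMV immediate-early enhancer, chicken β-actin promoter and chimeric β-actin/β-globin intron, followed by a rabbit β-globin polyadenylation signal. No complete open reading frame is annotated between the intron and the poly(A) signal. The only hit there is a short β-globin fragment, which probably reflects globin-derived exon or untranslated sequence. As recorded, the cassette therefore appears to be empty. Remnants of the lac promoter, operator, CAP site and small lacI fragments are cloning-vector leftovers.

The recorded payload is a 344 bp insert described as eight copies of "Target 2" in a "0gap" configuration, together with an SV40 origin. The record does not define "0gap". The target repeats themselves are not picked up by the automated annotation. The SV40 origin, a short SV40 promoter fragment and an SV40 poly(A) signal are annotated, and the unannotated stretch just upstream of them is a plausible location for the array, though the record does not give its position. The SV40 origin allows episomal replication in mammalian cells that supply large T antigen.

The associated publication concerns DNA sense-and-respond protein modules for mammalian cells, so this plasmid most likely serves as a target DNA carrying repeated recognition sequences rather than as an expression vector, although the record does not state its exact role. The depositor notes that sequencing found single-base deletions in target copies 3 and 7, so not all eight repeats are intact.
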