Features (pLannotate 1.2.2; 16 found; start..end, strand, type, name):
      4..383     +  enhancer       CMV enhancer: human cytomegalovirus immediate early enhancer
    386..661     +  promoter       chicken β-actin promoter: No description available
    662..1670    +  intron         chimeric intron: chimera between introns from chicken β-actin and rabbit β-globin
   1768..1839    +  CDS            HBB (fragment): HBB_PONPY - Experimental evidence at transcript level: Swiss-Prot protein existence level 2. Involved in oxygen transport from the lung to the various peripheral tissues. From Pongo pygmaeus (Bornean orangutan).
   1910..1965    +  polyA_signal   β-globin poly(A) signal: rabbit β-globin polyadenylation signal (Gil and Proudfoot, 1987)
   2348..2364    -  protein_bind   lac operator: The lac repressor binds to the lac operator to inhibit transcription in E. coli. This inhibition can be relieved by adding lactose or isopropyl-β-D-thiogalactopyranoside (IPTG). lac repressor encoded by lacI
   2372..2402    -  promoter       lac promoter: promoter for the E. coli lac operon
   2417..2438    -  protein_bind   CAP binding site: CAP binding activates transcription in the presence of cAMP. E. coli catabolite activator protein
   2451..2490    -  CDS            lacI (fragment): lac repressor; lacI; The lac repressor binds to the lac operator to inhibit transcription in E. coli. This inhibition can be relieved by adding lactose or isopropyl-β-D-thiogalactopyranoside (IPTG).
   2847..2869    +  promoter       SV40 promoter (fragment): SV40 enhancer and early promoter
   2873..3007    +  rep_origin     SV40 ori: SV40 origin of replication
   3027..3161    +  polyA_signal   SV40 poly(A) signal: SV40 polyadenylation signal
   3195..3249    -  CDS            lacI (fragment): lac repressor; lacI; The lac repressor binds to the lac operator to inhibit transcription in E. coli. This inhibition can be relieved by adding lactose or isopropyl-β-D-thiogalactopyranoside (IPTG).
   3432..4020    -  rep_origin     ori: high-copy-number ColE1/pMB1/pBR322/pUC origin of replication
   4191..5051    -  CDS            AmpR: β-lactamase; bla; confers resistance to ampicillin, carbenicillin, and related antibiotics
   5052..5156    -  promoter       AmpR promoter: bla
>Addgene plasmid #68787 | pBW121-SS-321 | depositor full sequence | sequence record 121066 | pBW121-SS-321 sequence 5182 bps
GTCGACATTGATTATTGACTAGTTATTAATAGTAATCAATTACGGGGTCATTAGTTCATAGCCCATATAT
GGAGTTCCGCGTTACATAACTTACGGTAAATGGCCCGCCTGGCTGACCGCCCAACGACCCCCGCCCATTG
ACGTCAATAATGACGTATGTTCCCATAGTAACGCCAATAGGGACTTTCCATTGACGTCAATGGGTGGACT
ATTTACGGTAAACTGCCCACTTGGCAGTACATCAAGTGTATCATATGCCAAGTACGCCCCCTATTGACGT
CAATGACGGTAAATGGCCCGCCTGGCATTATGCCCAGTACATGACCTTATGGGACTTTCCTACTTGGCAG
TACATCTACGTATTAGTCATCGCTATTACCATGGGTCGAGGTGAGCCCCACGTTCTGCTTCACTCTCCCC
ATCTCCCCCCCCTCCCCACCCCCAATTTTGTATTTATTTATTTTTTAATTATTTTGTGCAGCGATGGGGG
CGGGGGGGGGGGGGGCGCGCGCCAGGCGGGGCGGGGCGGGGCGAGGGGCGGGGCGGGGCGAGGCGGAGAG
GTGCGGCGGCAGCCAATCAGAGCGGCGCGCTCCGAAAGTTTCCTTTTATGGCGAGGCGGCGGCGGCGGCG
GCCCTATAAAAAGCGAAGCGCGCGGCGGGCGGGAGTCGCTGCGTTGCCTTCGCCCCGTGCCCCGCTCCGC
GCCGCCTCGCGCCGCCCGCCCCGGCTCTGACTGACCGCGTTACTCCCACAGGTGAGCGGGCGGGACGGCC
CTTCTCCTCCGGGCTGTAATTAGCGCTTGGTTTAATGACGGCTCGTTTCTTTTCTGTGGCTGCGTGAAAG
CCTTAAAGGGCTCCGGGAGGGCCCTTTGTGCGGGGGGGAGCGGCTCGGGGGGTGCGTGCGTGTGTGTGTG
CGTGGGGAGCGCCGCGTGCGGCCCGCGCTGCCCGGCGGCTGTGAGCGCTGCGGGCGCGGCGCGGGGCTTT
GTGCGCTCCGCGTGTGCGCGAGGGGAGCGCGGCCGGGGGCGGTGCCCCGCGGTGCGGGGGGGCTGCGAGG
GGAACAAAGGCTGCGTGCGGGGTGTGTGCGTGGGGGGGTGAGCAGGGGGTGTGGGCGCGGCGGTCGGGCT
GTAACCCCCCCCTGCACCCCCCTCCCCGAGTTGCTGAGCACGGCCCGGCTTCGGGTGCGGGGCTCCGTGC
GGGGCGTGGCGCGGGGCTCGCCGTGCCGGGCGGGGGGTGGCGGCAGGTGGGGGTGCCGGGCGGGGCGGGG
CCGCCTCGGGCCGGGGAGGGCTCGGGGGAGGGGCGCGGCGGCCCCGGAGCGCCGGCGGCTGTCGAGGCGC
GGCGAGCCGCAGCCATTGCCTTTTATGGTAATCGTGCGAGAGGGCGCAGGGACTTCCTTTGTCCCAAATC
TGGCGGAGCCGAAATCTGGGAGGCGCCGCCGCACCCCCTCTAGCGGGCGCGGGCGAAGCGGTGCGGCGCC
GGCAGGAAGGAAATGGGCGGGGAGGGCCTTCGTGCGTCGCCGCGCCGCCGTCCCCTTCTCCATCTCCAGC
CTCGGGGCTGCCGCAGGGGGACGGCTGCCTTCGGGGGGGACGGGGCAGGGCGGGGTTCGGCTTCTGGCGT
GTGACCGGCGGCTCTAGAGCCTCTGCTAACCATGTTCATGCCTTCTTCTTTTTCCTACAGCTCCTGGGCA
ACGTGCTGGTTATTGTGCTGTCTCATCATTTTGGCAAAGAATTGATTAATTCGAGCGAACGCGTAGCCAA
AGGCAACAGGCGGCCGCACTCCTCAGGTGCAGGCTGCCTATCAGAAGGTGGTGGCTGGTGTGGCCAATGC
CCTGGCTCACAAATACCACTGAGATCTTTTTCCCTCTGCCAAAAATTATGGGGACATCATGAAGCCCCTT
GAGCATCTGACTTCTGGCTAATAAAGGAAATTTATTTTCATTGCAATAGTGTGTTGGAATTTTTTGTGTC
TCTCACTCGGAAGGACATATGGGAGGGCAAATCATTTAAAACATCAGAATGAGTATTTGGTTTAGAGTTT
GGCAACATATGCCATATGCTGGCTGCCATGAACAAAGGTGGCTATAAAGAGGTCATCAGTATATGAAACA
GCCCCCTGCTGTCCATTCCTTATTCCATAGAAAAGCCTTGACTTGAGGTTAGATTTTTTTTATATTTTGT
TTTGTGTTATTTTTTTCTTTAACATCCCTAAAATTTTCCTTACATGTTTTACTAGCCAGATTTTTCCTCC
TCTCCTGACTACTCCCAGTCATAGCTGTCCCTCTTCTCTTATGAAGATCCCTCGACCTGCAGCCCAAGCT
TGGCGTAATCATGGTCATAGCTGTTTCCTGTGTGAAATTGTTATCCGCTCACAATTCCACACAACATACG
AGCCGGAAGCATAAAGTGTAAAGCCTGGGGTGCCTAATGAGTGAGCTAACTCACATTAATTGCGTTGCGC
TCACTGCCCGCTTTCCAGTCGGGAAACCTGTCGTGCCAGCGGATCTAGAGTGAGGAGCCGAAGATGGGGA
CGTCGTGTAGGGGTGGATCTAGAGTGAGGAGCCGAAGATGGGGACGTCGTGTAGGGGTGGATCTAGAGTG
AGGAGCCGAAGATGGGGACGTCGTTAGGGGTGGATCTAGAGTGAGGAGCCGAAGATGGGGACGTCGTGTA
GGGGTGGATCTAGAGTGAGGAGCCGAAGATGGGGACGTCGTGTAGGGGTGGATCTAGAGTGAGGAGCCGA
AGATGGGGACGTCGTGTAGGGGTGGATCTAGAGTGAGGAGCCGAAGATGGGGACGTCGTTAGGGGTGGAT
CTAGAGTGAGGAGCCGAAGATGGGGACGTCGTGTAGGGGTGGATCCGCATCTCAATTAGTCAGCAACCAT
AGTCCCGCCCCTAACTCCGCCCAGTTCCGCCCATTCTCCGCCCCATGGCTGACTAATTTTTTTTATTTAT
GCAGAGGCCGAGGCCGCCTCGGCCTCTGAGCTATTCCAGAAGTAGTGAGGAGGCTTTTTTGGAGGCCTAG
GCTTTTGCAAAAAGCTAACTTGTTTATTGCAGCTTATAATGGTTACAAATAAAGCAATAGCATCACAAAT
TTCACAAATAAAGCATTTTTTTCACTGCATTCTAGTTGTGGTTTGTCCAAACTCATCAATGTATCTTATC
ATGTCTGGATCCGCGAAATTAAGCGAAATTAACTCGAGAGATCCGCTGCATTAATGAATCGGCCAACGCG
CGGGGAGAGGCGGTTTGCGTATTGGGCGCTCTTCCGCTTCCTCGCTCACTGACTCGCTGCGCTCGGTCGT
TCGGCTGCGGCGAGCGGTATCAGCTCACTCAAAGGCGGTAATACGGTTATCCACAGAATCAGGGGATAAC
GCAGGAAAGAACATGTGAGCAAAAGGCCAGCAAAAGGCCAGGAACCGTAAAAAGGCCGCGTTGCTGGCGT
TTTTCCATAGGCTCCGCCCCCCTGACGAGCATCACAAAAATCGACGCTCAAGTCAGAGGTGGCGAAACCC
GACAGGACTATAAAGATACCAGGCGTTTCCCCCTGGAAGCTCCCTCGTGCGCTCTCCTGTTCCGACCCTG
CCGCTTACCGGATACCTGTCCGCCTTTCTCCCTTCGGGAAGCGTGGCGCTTTCTCAATGCTCACGCTGTA
GGTATCTCAGTTCGGTGTAGGTCGTTCGCTCCAAGCTGGGCTGTGTGCACGAACCCCCCGTTCAGCCCGA
CCGCTGCGCCTTATCCGGTAACTATCGTCTTGAGTCCAACCCGGTAAGACACGACTTATCGCCACTGGCA
GCAGCCACTGGTAACAGGATTAGCAGAGCGAGGTATGTAGGCGGTGCTACAGAGTTCTTGAAGTGGTGGC
CTAACTACGGCTACACTAGAAGGACAGTATTTGGTATCTGCGCTCTGCTGAAGCCAGTTACCTTCGGAAA
AAGAGTTGGTAGCTCTTGATCCGGCAAACAAACCACCGCTGGTAGCGGTGGTTTTTTTGTTTGCAAGCAG
CAGATTACGCGCAGAAAAAAAGGATCTCAAGAAGATCCTTTGATCTTTTCTACGGGGTCTGACGCTCAGT
GGAACGAAAACTCACGTTAAGGGATTTTGGTCATGAGATTATCAAAAAGGATCTTCACCTAGATCCTTTT
AAATTAAAAATGAAGTTTTAAATCAATCTAAAGTATATATGAGTAAACTTGGTCTGACAGTTACCAATGC
TTAATCAGTGAGGCACCTATCTCAGCGATCTGTCTATTTCGTTCATCCATAGTTGCCTGACTCCCCGTCG
TGTAGATAACTACGATACGGGAGGGCTTACCATCTGGCCCCAGTGCTGCAATGATACCGCGAGACCCACG
CTCACCGGCTCCAGATTTATCAGCAATAAACCAGCCAGCCGGAAGGGCCGAGCGCAGAAGTGGTCCTGCA
ACTTTATCCGCCTCCATCCAGTCTATTAATTGTTGCCGGGAAGCTAGAGTAAGTAGTTCGCCAGTTAATA
GTTTGCGCAACGTTGTTGCCATTGCTACAGGCATCGTGGTGTCACGCTCGTCGTTTGGTATGGCTTCATT
CAGCTCCGGTTCCCAACGATCAAGGCGAGTTACATGATCCCCCATGTTGTGCAAAAAAGCGGTTAGCTCC
TTCGGTCCTCCGATCGTTGTCAGAAGTAAGTTGGCCGCAGTGTTATCACTCATGGTTATGGCAGCACTGC
ATAATTCTCTTACTGTCATGCCATCCGTAAGATGCTTTTCTGTGACTGGTGAGTACTCAACCAAGTCATT
CTGAGAATAGTGTATGCGGCGACCGAGTTGCTCTTGCCCGGCGTCAATACGGGATAATACCGCGCCACAT
AGCAGAACTTTAAAAGTGCTCATCATTGGAAAACGTTCTTCGGGGCGAAAACTCTCAAGGATCTTACCGC
TGTTGAGATCCAGTTCGATGTAACCCACTCGTGCACCCAACTGATCTTCAGCATCTTTTACTTTCACCAG
CGTTTCTGGGTGAGCAAAAACAGGAAGGCAAAATGCCGCAAAAAAGGGAATAAGGGCGACACGGAAATGT
TGAATACTCATACTCTTCCTTTTTCAATATTATTGAAGCATTTATCAGGGTTATTGTCTCATGAGCGGAT
ACATATTTGAATGTATTTAGAAAAATAAACAAATAGGGGTTCCGCGCACATTTCCCCGAAAAGTGCCACC
TG
