>Addgene plasmid #68787 | pBW121-SS-321 | addgene partial sequence | sequence record 125084 | pUC-4 5'-CAGTGAGCGAGGAAGCGGAAGAGCGCCCAA-3'
GCGCGTTGGCCGATTCATTAATGCAGCGGATCTCTCGAGTTAATTTCGCTTAATTTCGCGGATCCAGACA
TGATAAGATACATTGATGAGTTTGGACAAACCACAACTAGAATGCAGTGAAAAAAATGCTTTATTTGTGA
AATTTGTGATGCTATTGCTTTATTTGTAACCATTATAAGCTGCAATAAACAAGTTAGCTTTTTGCAAAAG
CCTAGGCCTCCAAAAAAGCCTCCTCACTACTTCTGGAATAGCTCAGAGGCCGAGGCGGCCTCGGCCTCTG
CATAAATAAAAAAAATTAGTCAGCCATGGGGCGGAGAATGGGCGGAACTGGGCGGAGTTAGGGGCGGGAC
TATGGTTGCTGACTAATTGAGATGCGGATCCACCCCTACACGACGTCCCCATCTTCGGCTCCTCACTCTA
GATCCACCCCTAACGACGTCCCCATCTTCGGCTCCTCACTCTAGATCCACCCCTACACGACGTCCCCATC
TTCGGCTCCTCACTCTAGATCCACCCCTACACGACGTCCCCATCTTCGGCTCCTCACTCTAGATCCACCC
CTACACGACGTCCCCATCTTCGGCTCCTCACTCTAGATCCACCCCTAACGACGTCCCCATCTTCGGCTCC
TCACTCTAGATCCACCCCTACACGACGTCCCCATCTTCGGCTCCTCACTCTAGATCCACCCCTACACGAC
GTCCCCATCTTCGGCTCCTCACTCTAGATCCGCTGGCACGACAGG
