>Addgene plasmid #68787 | pBW121-SS-321 | addgene partial sequence | sequence record 125085 | pCAGGS5 5'-ggttcggcttctggcgtgtgacc-3'
TGCCTTCTTCTTTTTCCTACAGCTCCTGGGCAACGTGCTGGTTATTGTGCTGCCTCATCATTTTGGCAAA
GAATTGATTAATTCGAGCGAACGCGTAGCCAAAGGCAACAGGCGGCCGCACTCCTCAGGTGCAGGCTGCC
TATCAGAAGGTGGTGGCTGGTGTGGCCAATGCCCTGGCTCACAAATACCACTGAGATCTTTTTCCCTCTG
CCAAAAATTATGGGGACATCATGAAGCCCCTTGAGCATCTGACTTCTGGCTAATAAAGGAAATTTATTTT
CATTGCAATAGTGTGTTGGAATTTTTTGTGTCTCTCACTCGGAAGGACATATGGGAGGGCAAATCATTTA
AAACATCAGAATGAGTATTTGGTTTAGAGTTTGGCAACATATGCCCATATGCTGGCTGCCATGAACAAAG
GTTGGCTATAAAGAGGTCATCAGTATATGAAACAGCCCCCTGCTGTCCATTCCTTATTCCATAGAAAAGC
CTTGACTTGAGGTTAGATTTTTTTTATATTTTGTTTTGTGTTATTTTTTTCTTTAACATCCCTAAAATTT
TCCTTACATGTTTTACTAGCCAGATTTTTC
